Addgene plasmid #69852: POM42-mTFP1
Purpose: N-terminal tagging with mTFP1 using URA3 as a selection marker in S. cerevisiae.
Depositing lab: Liza Pon. Depositing organization: Columbia University. Publication: Characterization of Fluorescent Proteins for Three- and Four-Color Live-Cell Imaging in S. cerevisiae. Higuchi-Sanabria R, Garcia EJ, Tomoiaga D, Munteanu EL, Feinstein P, Pon LA. PLoS One. 2016 Jan 4;11(1):e0146120. doi: 10.1371/journal.pone.0146120. eCollection 2016. PONE-D-15-33334 PubMed 26727004.
Backbone
  Vector backbone: POM42
  Backbone size w/o insert (bp): 4000
  Total vector size (bp): 4756
  Vector type: Yeast Expression
  Selectable markers: URA3
Growth in bacteria
  Bacterial resistance: Ampicillin, 100 μg/mL
  Growth temperature: 37°C
  Growth strain: DH5alpha
  Copy number: Unknown
Gene/Insert
  Gene/Insert name: mTFP1 minus start and stop codon
  Species: Clavularia sp.
  Insert size (bp): 701
  Cloning method: Restriction Enzyme; 5′ cloning site BamHI (not destroyed); 3′ cloning site SpeI (not destroyed)
  Sequencing primers: 5′ N/A (use 3' primer); 3′ T7
Terms and licenses: Academic/Nonprofit Terms; Industry Terms: Not Available to Industry
How to cite: POM42-mTFP1 was a gift from Liza Pon (Addgene plasmid # 69852 ; http://n2t.net/addgene:69852 ; RRID:Addgene_69852)
