[The description below was written by a language model from this plasmid's Addgene catalogue record, the feature table of its GenBank file and pLannotate feature annotations shown in this document.]
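Description:
POM42-mTFP1 is a yeast tagging template plasmid built on the POM42 backbone and catalogued as a yeast expression vector. It is intended for adding the teal/cyan fluorescent protein mTFP1 to the N-terminus of proteins in Saccharomyces cerevisiae. In E. coli it is maintained through a high-copy ColE1/pUC-type origin and selected with ampicillin via the AmpR (β-lactamase) gene and its promoter. Short rop, bom and lacI fragments are backbone remnants. No yeast replication origin or centromere is annotated, which fits use as a source of an integrating cassette rather than as an episome. The catalogue gives a total size of 4756 bp, whereas the assembled full sequence is 4,713 nt.

The functional module is a URA3 marker flanked by two loxP sites in the same orientation, followed directly by the mTFP1 coding sequence. This sequence derives from Clavularia sp., is noted as mammalian codon-optimized, and was cloned between BamHI and SpeI sites without its start and stop codons. No yeast promoter for mTFP1 is annotated, and lacking its own start and stop codons, the tag is evidently meant to be read in frame with a target gene. Selection on URA3 recovers integrants, and Cre recombinase can then excise the marker between the loxP sites, leaving a single loxP site upstream of the tag. The record does not spell out the exact integration scheme. SP6 and T7 promoters flank the cassette, with T7 serving as the sequencing primer site. The two partial GenBank records cover only the mTFP1/loxP region and an unannotated 701 bp stretch matching the insert size. The associated work characterized fluorescent proteins for three- and four-colour live-cell imaging in yeast.
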