Features (pLannotate 1.2.2; 12 found; start..end, strand, type, name):
     53..86      -  protein_bind   loxP: Cre-mediated recombination occurs in the 8-bp core sequence (GCATACAT). Cre recombinase
    238..1023    -  CDS            URA3: PYRF_YEAST - Experimental evidence at protein level: Swiss-Prot protein existence level 1. From Saccharomyces cerevisiae (strain ATCC 204508 / S288c) (Baker's yeast).
   1538..1571    -  protein_bind   loxP: Cre-mediated recombination occurs in the 8-bp core sequence (GCATACAT). Cre recombinase
   1610..2314    +  CDS            mTFP1: mTFP1 is a basic (constitutively fluorescent) cyan fluorescent protein published in 2006, derived from Clavularia sp.. It has low acid sensitivity.
   2351..2369    -  promoter       T7 promoter: promoter for bacteriophage T7 RNA polymerase
   2391..2444    -  CDS            lacI (fragment): lac repressor; lacI; The lac repressor binds to the lac operator to inhibit transcription in E. coli. This inhibition can be relieved by adding lactose or isopropyl-β-D-thiogalactopyranoside (IPTG).
   2627..3215    -  rep_origin     ori: high-copy-number ColE1/pMB1/pBR322/pUC origin of replication
   3386..4246    -  CDS            AmpR: β-lactamase; bla; confers resistance to ampicillin, carbenicillin, and related antibiotics
   4247..4351    -  promoter       AmpR promoter: bla
   4446..4481    +  CDS            rop (fragment): Rop protein, which maintains plasmids at low copy number; rop
   4583..4634    +  misc_feature   bom (fragment): basis of mobility region from pBR322
   4697..2       +  promoter       SP6 promoter (across the origin): promoter for bacteriophage SP6 RNA polymerase
>Addgene plasmid #69852 | POM42-mTFP1 | addgene full sequence | sequence record 127134 | Addgene assembled full plasmid sequence
GAACGCGGCCGCCAGCTGAAGCTTCGTACGCTGCAGGTCGACAACCCTTAATATAACTTCGTATAATGTA
TGCTATACGAAGTTATTAGGTCTAGAGATCCCAATACAACAGATCACGTGATCTTTTTGTAAGATGAAGT
TGAAGTAGTGTTGCACCGTGCCAATGCAGGTGGCTATTAGATTAAATATGTGATTTGTTCTATTAAGTTT
CCTGTATAATTAATGGGGAGCGCTGATTCTCTTTTGGTACGCTTCCCATCCAGCATTTCTGTATCTTTCA
CCTTCAACCTTAGGATCTCTACCCTTGGCGAAAAGTCCTCTGCCAACAATGATGATATCTGATCCACCAC
TTACAACTTCGTCGACGGTTCTGTACTGCTGACCCAATGCATCGCCTTTGTCGTCTAAACCTACACCTGG
GGTCATGATTAGCCAATCAAACCCTTCTTCTCTTCCTCCCATATCGTTCTGAGCAATGAACCCAATAACG
AAATCTTTATCACTCTTTGCAATATCAACGGTACCCTTAGTATATTCACCGTGTGCTAGAGAACCCTTGG
AAGACAATTCAGCAAGCATCAATAATCCCCTTGGTTCTTTGGTGACCTCTTGCGCACCTTGTTTCAAGCC
AGCAACAATACCAGCACCAGTAACCCCGTGGGCGTTGGTGATATCAGACCATTCTGCGATACGGTAAACG
CCCGATGTATATTGTAATTTGACTGTGTTACCGATATCGGCGAATTTTCTGTCCTCAAATATCAAGAACT
TGTATTTCTCTGCCAATGCTTTCAATGGAACGACAGTACCCTCATAACTGAAATCATCCAAGATATCAAC
GTGTGTTTTCAAAAGGCAAATGTATGGACCCAACGTTTCAACAAGTTTCAATAGCTCATCAGTCGAACGA
ACGTCAAGAGAAGCACACAAATTGGTCTTCTTTTCATCCATTAAACGTAAAAGTTTCGATGCAACCGGAC
TTGCATGAGTCTCAGCTCTACTGGTATATGATTTTGTGGACATGGTGCAACTAATTGACGGGAGTGTATT
GACGCTGGCGTACTGGCTTTCACAAAATGGCCCAATCACAACCACATCTTAGATAGTTGAAATGACTTTA
GATAACATCAATTGAGATGAGCTTAATCATGTCAAAGCTAAAAGTGTCACCATGAACGACAATTCTTAAG
CAAATCACGTGATATAGATCCACGAATAACCACCATTTGATGCTCGAGGCAAGTAATGTGTGTAAAAAAA
TGCGTTACCACCATCCAATGCAGACCGATCTTCTACCCAGAATCACATATATTTATGTACCGAGTACCTT
TTTTCTATCTTCCAATTGCTTCTCCCATATGATTGTCTCCGTAAGCTCGAAATTTCTAAGTTGGATTTTA
ATCTTCACGCAGGATGACAGTTCGATGAGCTTCTGAGGAGTGTTTAGAACATAATCATTTATCCATGGTC
TATCTCTTCTTGTCGCTTTTTCTCCTCGATAGAACCTAAATAAAACGAGCTCTCGAGAACCCTTAATATA
ACTTCGTATAATGTATGCTATACGAAGTTATTAGGTGATATCATGCGTACGCTGCAGGTCGACGGATCCG
TGAGCAAGGGCGAGGAGACCACAATGGGCGTAATCAAGCCCGACATGAAGATCAAGCTGAAGATGGAGGG
CAACGTGAATGGCCACGCCTTCGTGATCGAGGGCGAGGGCGAGGGCAAGCCCTACGACGGCACCAACACC
ATCAACCTGGAGGTGAAGGAGGGAGCCCCCCTGCCCTTCTCCTACGACATTCTGACCACCGCGTTCGCCT
ACGGCAACAGGGCCTTCACCAAGTACCCCGACGACATCCCCAACTACTTCAAGCAGTCCTTCCCCGAGGG
CTACTCTTGGGAGCGCACCATGACCTTCGAGGACAAGGGCATCGTGAAGGTGAAGTCCGACATCTCCATG
GAGGAGGACTCCTTCATCTACGAGATACACCTCAAGGGCGAGAACTTCCCCCCCAACGGCCCCGTGATGC
AGAAGAAGACCACCGGCTGGGACGCCTCCACCGAGAGGATGTACGTGCGCGACGGCGTGCTGAAGGGCGA
CGTCAAGCACAAGCTGCTGCTGGAGGGCGGCGGCCACCACCGCGTTGACTTCAAGACCATCTACAGGGCC
AAGAAGGCGGTGAAGCTGCCCGACTATCACTTTGTGGACCACCGCATCGAGATCCTGAACCACGACAAGG
ACTACAACAAGGTGACCGTTTACGAGAGCGCCGTGGCCCGCAACTCCACCGACGGCATGGACGAGCTGTA
TAAGACTAGTGGCCTATGCGGCCGCGGATCTGCCGGTCTCCCTATAGTGAGTCGTATTAATTTCGATAAG
CCAGGTTAACCTGCATTAATGAATCGGCCAACGCGCGGGGAGAGGCGGTTTGCGTATTGGGCGCTCTTCC
GCTTCCTCGCTCACTGACTCGCTGCGCTCGGTCGTTCGGCTGCGGCGAGCGGTATCAGCTCACTCAAAGG
CGGTAATACGGTTATCCACAGAATCAGGGGATAACGCAGGAAAGAACATGTGAGCAAAAGGCCAGCAAAA
GGCCAGGAACCGTAAAAAGGCCGCGTTGCTGGCGTTTTTCCATAGGCTCCGCCCCCCTGACGAGCATCAC
AAAAATCGACGCTCAAGTCAGAGGTGGCGAAACCCGACAGGACTATAAAGATACCAGGCGTTTCCCCCTG
GAAGCTCCCTCGTGCGCTCTCCTGTTCCGACCCTGCCGCTTACCGGATACCTGTCCGCCTTTCTCCCTTC
GGGAAGCGTGGCGCTTTCTCAATGCTCACGCTGTAGGTATCTCAGTTCGGTGTAGGTCGTTCGCTCCAAG
CTGGGCTGTGTGCACGAACCCCCCGTTCAGCCCGACCGCTGCGCCTTATCCGGTAACTATCGTCTTGAGT
CCAACCCGGTAAGACACGACTTATCGCCACTGGCAGCAGCCACTGGTAACAGGATTAGCAGAGCGAGGTA
TGTAGGCGGTGCTACAGAGTTCTTGAAGTGGTGGCCTAACTACGGCTACACTAGAAGGACAGTATTTGGT
ATCTGCGCTCTGCTGAAGCCAGTTACCTTCGGAAAAAGAGTTGGTAGCTCTTGATCCGGCAAACAAACCA
CCGCTGGTAGCGGTGGTTTTTTTGTTTGCAAGCAGCAGATTACGCGCAGAAAAAAAGGATCTCAAGAAGA
TCCTTTGATCTTTTCTACGGGGTCTGACGCTCAGTGGAACGAAAACTCACGTTAAGGGATTTTGGTCATG
AGATTATCAAAAAGGATCTTCACCTAGATCCTTTTAAATTAAAAATGAAGTTTTAAATCAATCTAAAGTA
TATATGAGTAAACTTGGTCTGACAGTTACCAATGCTTAATCAGTGAGGCACCTATCTCAGCGATCTGTCT
ATTTCGTTCATCCATAGTTGCCTGACTCCCCGTCGTGTAGATAACTACGATACGGGAGGGCTTACCATCT
GGCCCCAGTGCTGCAATGATACCGCGAGACCCACGCTCACCGGCTCCAGATTTATCAGCAATAAACCAGC
CAGCCGGAAGGGCCGAGCGCAGAAGTGGTCCTGCAACTTTATCCGCCTCCATCCAGTCTATTAATTGTTG
CCGGGAAGCTAGAGTAAGTAGTTCGCCAGTTAATAGTTTGCGCAACGTTGTTGCCATTGCTACAGGCATC
GTGGTGTCACGCTCGTCGTTTGGTATGGCTTCATTCAGCTCCGGTTCCCAACGATCAAGGCGAGTTACAT
GATCCCCCATGTTGTGCAAAAAAGCGGTTAGCTCCTTCGGTCCTCCGATCGTTGTCAGAAGTAAGTTGGC
CGCAGTGTTATCACTCATGGTTATGGCAGCACTGCATAATTCTCTTACTGTCATGCCATCCGTAAGATGC
TTTTCTGTGACTGGTGAGTACTCAACCAAGTCATTCTGAGAATAGTGTATGCGGCGACCGAGTTGCTCTT
GCCCGGCGTCAATACGGGATAATACCGCGCCACATAGCAGAACTTTAAAAGTGCTCATCATTGGAAAACG
TTCTTCGGGGCGAAAACTCTCAAGGATCTTACCGCTGTTGAGATCCAGTTCGATGTAACCCACTCGTGCA
CCCAACTGATCTTCAGCATCTTTTACTTTCACCAGCGTTTCTGGGTGAGCAAAAACAGGAAGGCAAAATG
CCGCAAAAAAGGGAATAAGGGCGACACGGAAATGTTGAATACTCATACTCTTCCTTTTTCAATATTATTG
AAGCATTTATCAGGGTTATTGTCTCATGAGCGGATACATATTTGAATGTATTTAGAAAAATAAACAAATA
GGGGTTCCGCGCACATTTCCCCGAAAAGTGCCACCTGACGTCTAAGAAACCATTATTATCATGACATTAA
CCTATAAAAATAGGCGTATCACGAGGCCCTTTCGTCTCGCGCGTTTCGGTGATGACGGTGAAAACCTCTG
ACACATGCAGCTCCCGGAGACGGTCACAGCTTGTCTGTAAGCGGATGCCGGGAGCAGACAAGCCCGTCAG
GGCGCGTCAGCGGGTGTTGGCGGGTGTCGGGGCTGGCTTAACTATGCGGCATCAGAGCAGATTGTACTGA
GAGTGCACCATATGGACATATTGTCGTTAGAACGCGGCTACAATTAATACATAACCTTATGTATCATACA
CATACGATTTAGGTGACACTATA
