LOCUS       Exported 701 bp ds-DNA linear SYN 05-JUL-2021
DEFINITION  N-terminal tagging with mTFP1 using URA3 as a selection marker in S.
            cerevisiae..
ACCESSION   .
VERSION     .
KEYWORDS    POM42-mTFP1
SOURCE      synthetic DNA construct
  ORGANISM  synthetic DNA construct
REFERENCE   1 (bases 1 to 701)
  AUTHORS   Higuchi-Sanabria R, Garcia EJ, Tomoiaga D, Munteanu EL, Feinstein P,
            Pon LA
  TITLE     Characterization of Fluorescent Proteins for Three- and Four-Color
            Live-Cell Imaging in S. cerevisiae.
  JOURNAL   PLoS One. 2016 Jan 4;11(1):e0146120. doi:
            10.1371/journal.pone.0146120. eCollection 2016.
  PUBMED    26727004
REFERENCE   2 (bases 1 to 701)
  AUTHORS   .
  TITLE     Direct Submission
  JOURNAL   Exported Jul 5, 2021 from SnapGene Server 1.1.58
            http://www.snapgene.com
FEATURES             Location/Qualifiers
     source          1..701
                     /organism="synthetic DNA construct"
                     /mol_type="other DNA"
ORIGIN
        1 gtgagcaagg gcgaggagac cacaatgggc gtaatcaagc ccgacatgaa gatcaagctg
       61 aagatggagg gcaacgtgaa tggccacgcc ttcgtgatcg agggcgaggg cgagggcaag
      121 ccctacgacg gcaccaacac catcaacctg gaggtgaagg agggagcccc cctgcccttc
      181 tcctacgaca ttctgaccac cgcgttcgcc tacggcaaca gggccttcac caagtacccc
      241 gacgacatcc ccaactactt caagcagtcc ttccccgagg gctactcttg ggagcgcacc
      301 atgaccttcg aggacaaggg catcgtgaag gtgaagtccg acatctccat ggaggaggac
      361 tccttcatct acgagataca cctcaagggc gagaacttcc cccccaacgg ccccgtgatg
      421 cagaagaaga ccaccggctg ggacgcctcc accgagagga tgtacgtgcg cgacggcgtg
      481 ctgaagggcg acgtcaagca caagctgctg ctggagggcg gcggccacca ccgcgttgac
      541 ttcaagacca tctacagggc caagaaggcg gtgaagctgc ccgactatca ctttgtggac
      601 caccgcatcg agatcctgaa ccacgacaag gactacaaca aggtgaccgt ttacgagagc
      661 gccgtggccc gcaactccac cgacggcatg gacgagctgt a
//
