LOCUS       Exported 1003 bp ds-DNA linear SYN 05-JUL-2021
DEFINITION  N-terminal tagging with mTFP1 using URA3 as a selection marker in S.
            cerevisiae..
ACCESSION   .
VERSION     .
KEYWORDS    POM42-mTFP1
SOURCE      synthetic DNA construct
  ORGANISM  synthetic DNA construct
REFERENCE   1 (bases 1 to 1003)
  AUTHORS   Higuchi-Sanabria R, Garcia EJ, Tomoiaga D, Munteanu EL, Feinstein P,
            Pon LA
  TITLE     Characterization of Fluorescent Proteins for Three- and Four-Color
            Live-Cell Imaging in S. cerevisiae.
  JOURNAL   PLoS One. 2016 Jan 4;11(1):e0146120. doi:
            10.1371/journal.pone.0146120. eCollection 2016.
  PUBMED    26727004
REFERENCE   2 (bases 1 to 1003)
  AUTHORS   .
  TITLE     Direct Submission
  JOURNAL   Exported Jul 5, 2021 from SnapGene Server 1.1.58
            http://www.snapgene.com
FEATURES             Location/Qualifiers
     source          1..1003
                     /organism="synthetic DNA construct"
                     /mol_type="other DNA"
     CDS             complement(20..724)
                     /codon_start=1
                     /product="monomeric teal (cyan) fluorescent protein (Ai et
                     al., 2006)"
                     /label=mTFP1
                     /note="mammalian codon-optimized"
                     /translation="VSKGEETTMGVIKPDMKIKLKMEGNVNGHAFVIEGEGEGKPYDGT
                     NTINLEVKEGAPLPFSYDILTTAFAYGNRAFTKYPDDIPNYFKQSFPEGYSWERTMTFE
                     DKGIVKVKSDISMEEDSFIYEIHLKGENFPPNGPVMQKKTTGWDASTERMYVRDGVLKG
                     DVKHKLLLEGGGHHRVDFKTIYRAKKAVKLPDYHFVDHRIEILNHDKDYNKVTVYESAV
                     ARNSTDGMDELYK"
     protein_bind    763..796
                     /label=loxP
                     /bound_moiety="Cre recombinase"
                     /note="Cre-mediated recombination occurs in the 8-bp core
                     sequence (GCATACAT)."
ORIGIN
        1 ggccgcatag gccactagtc ttatacagct cgtccatgcc gtcggtggag ttgcgggcca
       61 cggcgctctc gtaaacggtc accttgttgt agtccttgtc gtggttcagg atctcgatgc
      121 ggtggtccac aaagtgatag tcgggcagct tcaccgcctt cttggccctg tagatggtct
      181 tgaagtcaac gcggtggtgg ccgccgccct ccagcagcag cttgtgcttg acgtcgccct
      241 tcagcacgcc gtcgcgcacg tacatcctct cggtggaggc gtcccagccg gtggtcttct
      301 tctgcatcac ggggccgttg ggggggaagt tctcgccctt gaggtgtatc tcgtagatga
      361 aggagtcctc ctccatggag atgtcggact tcaccttcac gatgcccttg tcctcgaagg
      421 tcatggtgcg ctcccaagag tagccctcgg ggaaggactg cttgaagtag ttggggatgt
      481 cgtcggggta cttggtgaag gccctgttgc cgtaggcgaa cgcggtggtc agaatgtcgt
      541 aggagaaggg caggggggct ccctccttca cctccaggtt gatggtgttg gtgccgtcgt
      601 agggcttgcc ctcgccctcg ccctcgatca cgaaggcgtg gccattcacg ttgccctcca
      661 tcttcagctt gatcttcatg tcgggcttga ttacgcccat tgtggtctcc tcgcccttgc
      721 tcacggatcc gtcgacctgc agcgtacgca tgatatcacc taataacttc gtatagcata
      781 cattatacga agttatatta agggttctcg agagctcgtt ttatttaggt tctatcgagg
      841 agaaaaagcg acaagaagag atagaccatg gataaatgat tatgttctaa acactcctca
      901 gaagctcatc gaactgtcat cctgcgtgaa gattaaaatc caacttagaa atttcgagct
      961 tacggagaca atcatatggg agaagcaatt ggaagataga aaa
//
