>Addgene plasmid #69852 | POM42-mTFP1 | addgene partial sequence | sequence record 127133 | Sp6 5'-ATTTAGGTGACACTATAG-3'
TGAAGCTTCGTACGCTGCAGGTCGACAACCCTTAATATAACTTCGTATAATGTATGCTATACGAAGTTAT
TAGGTCTAGAGATCCCAATACAACAGATCACGTGATCTTTTTGTAAGATGAAGTTGAAGTAGTGTTGCAC
CGTGCCAATGCAGGTGGCTATTAGATTAAATATGTGATTTGTTCTATTAAGTTTCCTGTATAATTAATGG
GGAGCGCTGATTCTCTTTTGGTACGCTTCCCATCCAGCATTTCTGTATCTTTCACCTTCAACCTTAGGAT
CTCTACCCTTGGCGAAAAGTCCTCTGCCAACAATGATGATATCTGATCCACCACTTACAACTTCGTCGAC
GGTTCTGTACTGCTGACCCAATGCATCGCCTTTGTCGTCTAAACCTACACCTGGGGTCATGATTAGCCAA
TCAAACCCTTCTTCTCTTCCTCCCATATCGTTCTGAGCAATGAACCCAATAACGAAATCTTTATCACTCT
TTGCAATATCAACGGTACCCTTAGTATATTCACCGTGTGCTAGAGAACCCTTGGAAGACAATTCAGCAAG
CATCAATAATCCCCTTGGTTCTTTGGTGACCTCTTGCGCACCTTGTTTCAAGCCAGCAACAATACCAGCA
CCAGTAACCCCGTGGGCGTTGGTGATATCAGACCATTCTGCGATACGGTAAACGCCCGATGTATATTGTA
ATTTGACTGTGTTACCGATATCGGCGAATTTTCTGTCCTCAAATATCAAGAACTTGTATTTCTCTGCCAA
TGCTTTCAATGGAACGACAGTACCCTCATAACTGAAATCATCCAAGATATCAACGTGTGTTTTCAAAAGG
CAAATGTATGGACCCAACGTTTCAACAAGTTTCAATAGCTCATCAGTCGAACGAACGTCAAGAGAAGCAC
ACAAATTGGTCTTCTTTTCATCCATTAAACGTAAAAGTTTCGATGCAACCGGACTTGCATGAGTCTCAGC
TCTACTGGTATATGATTTTGTGGACATGGTGCAACTAATTGACGGGAGTGTATTGACGCTGGCGTACTGG
CTTTCACAAAATGGCCCAATCACAACCACATCTTAGA
